Addgene plasmid #211679: pCF821-sgCIDE-35_U6-sgRNA-EF1a-mNeonGreen
Purpose: U6-sgRNA-EF1a-mNeonGreen
Depositing lab: Christof Fellmann. Depositing organization: J. David Gladstone Institutes. Publication: Targeting the non-coding genome and temozolomide signature enables CRISPR-mediated glioma oncolysis. Tan IL, Perez AR, Lew RJ, Sun X, Baldwin A, Zhu YK, Shah MM, Berger MS, Doudna JA, Fellmann C. Cell Rep. 2023 Nov 28;42(11):113339. doi: 10.1016/j.celrep.2023.113339. Epub 2023 Nov 2. PubMed 37917583.
Backbone
  Vector backbone: pCF821
  Vector type: Mammalian Expression, Lentiviral, CRISPR
Growth in bacteria
  Bacterial resistance: Ampicillin, 100 μg/mL
  Growth temperature: 37°C
  Growth strain: NEB Stable
  Copy number: Unknown
Gene/Insert
  Gene/Insert name: SpyCas9 and sgCIDE-35 guide RNA vector
  gRNA/shRNA sequence: TTGAATCTGTAGATTGCTTT
Terms and licenses: Academic/Nonprofit Terms; Industry Terms: Not Available to Industry
How to cite: pCF821-sgCIDE-35_U6-sgRNA-EF1a-mNeonGreen was a gift from Christof Fellmann (Addgene plasmid # 211679 ; http://n2t.net/addgene:211679 ; RRID:Addgene_211679)
