[The description below was written by a language model from this plasmid's Addgene catalogue record and pLannotate feature annotations shown in this document.]
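Description:
pCF821-sgCIDE-35_U6-sgRNA-EF1a-mNeonGreen is a third-generation-style, self-inactivating HIV-1 lentiviral transfer plasmid built on the pCF821 backbone for delivering a CRISPR guide RNA to mammalian cells. It is propagated in E. coli through a high-copy ColE1/pUC-type origin and selected with ampicillin via the β-lactamase gene. The viral genome is transcribed from a CMV enhancer/promoter fused to a truncated 5' LTR, and carries the Ψ packaging signal with a partial gag sequence, the Rev response element for Rev-dependent nuclear export, and the cPPT/CTS. It ends in a ΔU3 3' LTR, which inactivates LTR promoter activity after integration, followed by a bGH polyadenylation signal.

The payload consists of two expression units. A human U6 RNA polymerase III promoter drives a single guide RNA made of the sgCIDE-35 spacer joined to a Streptococcus pyogenes Cas9 scaffold, annotated as a tracrRNA fragment. Downstream, an EF-1α promoter with its intron A sequences drives mNeonGreen, a bright monomeric green/yellow fluorescent protein, and a WPRE boosts transcript expression. The reporter allows transduced or transfected cells to be identified and sorted by fluorescence.

Although the insert field is named "SpyCas9 and sgCIDE-35 guide RNA vector", the feature table of the 8.1 kb sequence shows no Cas9 coding sequence. The plasmid therefore appears to supply only the guide and reporter, so SpyCas9 would need to be provided separately. The record does not state the genomic target of sgCIDE-35. The associated publication concerns CRISPR-mediated killing of glioma cells by targeting non-coding genomic sequences and temozolomide-associated mutational signatures.
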