Features (pLannotate 1.2.2; 25 found; start..end, strand, type, name):
     31..83      -  misc_feature   bom (fragment): basis of mobility region from pBR322
    232..611     +  enhancer       CMV enhancer: human cytomegalovirus immediate early enhancer
    612..811     +  promoter       CMV promoter: human cytomegalovirus (CMV) immediate early promoter
    829..1009    +  LTR            5' LTR (truncated): truncated 5' long terminal repeat (LTR) from HIV-1
   1056..1181    +  misc_feature   HIV-1 Ψ: packaging signal of human immunodeficiency virus type 1
   1165..1528    +  CDS            HIV-1 gag (fragment): gag protein from human immunodeficiency virus 1; gag
   1674..1907    +  misc_feature   RRE: The Rev response element (RRE) of HIV-1 allows for Rev-dependent mRNA export from the nucleus to the cytoplasm.
   2284..2384    +  CDS            Rev (fragment): human immunodeficiency virus 1 (HIV-1) Rev protein; rev; enhances nuclear export of unspliced and incompletely spliced viral mRNAs
   2434..2551    +  misc_feature   cPPT/CTS: central polypurine tract and central termination sequence of HIV-1
   2602..2842    +  promoter       U6 promoter: RNA polymerase III promoter for human U6 snRNA
   2890..2957    +  misc_RNA       tracrRNA (fragment): trans-activating CRISPR RNA for the Streptococcus pyogenes CRISPR/Cas9 system
   2976..2994    +  CDS            small t antigen (fragment): SV40 (simian virus 40) small t antigen
   3020..3231    +  promoter       EF-1α core promoter: core promoter for human elongation factor EF-1α
   3232..3340    +  intron         EF-1α intron A (fragment): intron upstream of the start codon of human EF-1α
   3966..4169    +  intron         EF-1α intron A: truncated intron upstream of the start codon of human EF-1α
   4202..4909    +  CDS            mNeonGreen: mNeonGreen is a basic (constitutively fluorescent) green/yellow fluorescent protein published in 2013, derived from Branchiostoma lanceolatum. It is reported to be a very rapidly-maturing monomer with moderate acid sensitivity.
   4928..5516    +  misc_feature   WPRE: woodchuck hepatitis virus posttranscriptional regulatory element
   5567..5586    +  misc_feature   cPPT/CTS (fragment): central polypurine tract and central termination sequence of HIV-1
   5588..5821    +  LTR            3' LTR (ΔU3): self-inactivating 3' long terminal repeat (LTR) from HIV-1
   5853..6077    +  polyA_signal   bGH poly(A) signal: bovine growth hormone polyadenylation signal
   6081..6100    +  promoter       SV40 promoter (fragment): SV40 enhancer and early promoter
   6121..6171    -  CDS            lacI (fragment): lac repressor; lacI; The lac repressor binds to the lac operator to inhibit transcription in E. coli. This inhibition can be relieved by adding lactose or isopropyl-β-D-thiogalactopyranoside (IPTG).
   6354..6942    -  rep_origin     ori: high-copy-number ColE1/pMB1/pBR322/pUC origin of replication
   7113..7973    -  CDS            AmpR: β-lactamase; bla; confers resistance to ampicillin, carbenicillin, and related antibiotics
   7974..8078    -  promoter       AmpR promoter: bla
>Addgene plasmid #211679 | pCF821-sgCIDE-35_U6-sgRNA-EF1a-mNeonGreen | addgene full sequence | sequence record 421518 | Addgene NGS Result
GTCGACGGATCGGGAGATCTCCCGATCCCCTATGGTGCACTCTCAGTACAATCTGCTCTGATGCCGCATA
GTTAAGCCAGTATCTGCTCCCTGCTTGTGTGTTGGAGGTCGCTGAGTAGTGCGCGAGCAAAATTTAAGCT
ACAACAAGGCAAGGCTTGACCGACAATTGCATGAAGAATCTGCTTAGGGTTAGGCGTTTTGCGCTGCTTC
GCGATGTACGGGCCAGATATTGACATTGATTATTGACTAGTTATTAATAGTAATCAATTACGGGGTCATT
AGTTCATAGCCCATATATGGAGTTCCGCGTTACATAACTTACGGTAAATGGCCCGCCTGGCTGACCGCCC
AACGACCCCCGCCCATTGACGTCAATAATGACGTATGTTCCCATAGTAACGCCAATAGGGACTTTCCATT
GACGTCAATGGGTGGAGTATTTACGGTAAACTGCCCACTTGGCAGTACATCAAGTGTATCATATGCCAAG
TACGCCCCCTATTGACGTCAATGACGGTAAATGGCCCGCCTGGCATTATGCCCAGTACATGACCTTATGG
GACTTTCCTACTTGGCAGTACATCTACGTATTAGTCATCGCTATTACCATGGTGATGCGGTTTTGGCAGT
ACATCAATGGGCGTGGATAGCGGTTTGACTCACGGGGATTTCCAAGTCTCCACCCCATTGACGTCAATGG
GAGTTTGTTTTGGCACCAAAATCAACGGGACTTTCCAAAATGTCGTAACAACTCCGCCCCATTGACGCAA
ATGGGCGGTAGGCGTGTACGGTGGGAGGTCTATATAAGCAGCGCGTTTTGCCTGTACTGGGTCTCTCTGG
TTAGACCAGATCTGAGCCTGGGAGCTCTCTGGCTAACTAGGGAACCCACTGCTTAAGCCTCAATAAAGCT
TGCCTTGAGTGCTTCAAGTAGTGTGTGCCCGTCTGTTGTGTGACTCTGGTAACTAGAGATCCCTCAGACC
CTTTTAGTCAGTGTGGAAAATCTCTAGCAGTGGCGCCCGAACAGGGACTTGAAAGCGAAAGGGAAACCAG
AGGAGCTCTCTCGACGCAGGACTCGGCTTGCTGAAGCGCGCACGGCAAGAGGCGAGGGGCGGCGACTGGT
GAGTACGCCAAAAATTTTGACTAGCGGAGGCTAGAAGGAGAGAGATGGGTGCGAGAGCGTCAGTATTAAG
CGGGGGAGAATTAGATCGCGATGGGAAAAAATTCGGTTAAGGCCAGGGGGAAAGAAAAAATATAAATTAA
AACATATAGTATGGGCAAGCAGGGAGCTAGAACGATTCGCAGTTAATCCTGGCCTGTTAGAAACATCAGA
AGGCTGTAGACAAATACTGGGACAGCTACAACCATCCCTTCAGACAGGATCAGAAGAACTTAGATCATTA
TATAATACAGTAGCAACCCTCTATTGTGTGCATCAAAGGATAGAGATAAAAGACACCAAGGAAGCTTTAG
ACAAGATAGAGGAAGAGCAAAACAAAAGTAAGACCACCGCACAGCAAGCGGCCGCTGATCTTCAGACCTG
GAGGAGGAGATATGAGGGACAATTGGAGAAGTGAATTATATAAATATAAAGTAGTAAAAATTGAACCATT
AGGAGTAGCACCCACCAAGGCAAAGAGAAGAGTGGTGCAGAGAGAAAAAAGAGCAGTGGGAATAGGAGCT
TTGTTCCTTGGGTTCTTGGGAGCAGCAGGAAGCACTATGGGCGCAGCGTCAATGACGCTGACGGTACAGG
CCAGACAATTATTGTCTGGTATAGTGCAGCAGCAGAACAATTTGCTGAGGGCTATTGAGGCGCAACAGCA
TCTGTTGCAACTCACAGTCTGGGGCATCAAGCAGCTCCAGGCAAGAATCCTGGCTGTGGAAAGATACCTA
AAGGATCAACAGCTCCTGGGGATTTGGGGTTGCTCTGGAAAACTCATTTGCACCACTGCTGTGCCTTGGA
ATGCTAGTTGGAGTAATAAATCTCTGGAACAGATTTGGAATCACACGACCTGGATGGAGTGGGACAGAGA
AATTAACAATTACACAAGCTTAATACACTCCTTAATTGAAGAATCGCAAAACCAGCAAGAAAAGAATGAA
CAAGAATTATTGGAATTAGATAAATGGGCAAGTTTGTGGAATTGGTTTAACATAACAAATTGGCTGTGGT
ATATAAAATTATTCATAATGATAGTAGGAGGCTTGGTAGGTTTAAGAATAGTTTTTGCTGTACTTTCTAT
AGTGAATAGAGTTAGGCAGGGATATTCACCATTATCGTTTCAGACCCACCTCCCAACCCCGAGGGGACCC
GACAGGCCCGAAGGAATAGAAGAAGAAGGTGGAGAGAGAGACAGAGACAGATCCATTCGATTAGTGAACG
GATCGGCACTGCGTGCGCCAATTCTGCAGACAAATGGCAGTATTCATCCACAATTTTAAAAGAAAAGGGG
GGATTGGGGGGTACAGTGCAGGGGAAAGAATAGTAGACATAATAGCAACAGACATACAAACTAAAGAATT
ACAAAAACAAATTACAAAAATTCAAAATTTTCGGGTTTATTACAGGGACAGCAGAGATCCAGTTTGGTTA
ATTAAGGTACCGAGGGCCTATTTCCCATGATTCCTTCATATTTGCATATACGATACAAGGCTGTTAGAGA
GATAATTAGAATTAATTTGACTGTAAACACAAAGATATTAGTACAAAATACGTGACGTAGAAAGTAATAA
TTTCTTGGGTAGTTTGCAGTTTTAAAATTATGTTTTAAAATGGACTATCATATGCTTACCGTAACTTGAA
AGTATTTCGATTTCTTGGCTTTATATATCTTGTGGAAAGGACGAAACACCGTTGAATCTGTAGATTGCTT
TGTTTAAGAGCTATGCTGGAAACAGCATAGCAAGTTTAAATAAGGCTAGTCCGTTATCAACTTGAAAAAG
TGGCACCGAGTCGGTGCTTTTTTTGAATTCGCTAGCTAGGTCTTGAAAGGAGTGGGAATTGGCTCCGGTG
CCCGTCAGTGGGCAGAGCGCACATCGCCCACAGTCCCCGAGAAGTTGGGGGGAGGGGTCGGCAATTGATC
CGGTGCCTAGAGAAGGTGGCGCGGGGTAAACTGGGAAAGTGATGTCGTGTACTGGCTCCGCCTTTTTCCC
GAGGGTGGGGGAGAACCGTATATAAGTGCAGTAGTCGCCGTGAACGTTCTTTTTCGCAACGGGTTTGCCG
CCAGAACACAGGTAAGTGCCGTGTGTGGTTCCCGCGGGCCTGGCCTCTTTACGGGTTATGGCCCTTGCGT
GCCTTGAATTACTTCCACTGGCTGCAGTACGTGATTCTTGATCCCGAGCTTCGGGTTGGAAGTGGGTGGG
AGAGTTCGAGGCCTTGCGCTTAAGGAGCCCCTTCGCCTCGTGCTTGAGTTGAGGCCTGGCCTGGGCGCTG
GGGCCGCCGCGTGCGAATCTGGTGGCACCTTCGCGCCTGTCTCGCTGCTTTCGATAAGTCTCTAGCCATT
TAAAATTTTTGATGACCTGCTGCGACGCTTTTTTTCTGGCAAGATAGTCTTGTAAATGCGGGCCAAGATC
TGCACACTGGTATTTCGGTTTTTGGGGCCGCGGGCGGCGACGGGGCCCGTGCGTCCCAGCGCACATGTTC
GGCGAGGCGGGGCCTGCGAGCGCGGCCACCGAGAATCGGACGGGGGTAGTCTCAAGCTGGCCGGCCTGCT
CTGGTGCCTGGCCTCGCGCCGCCGTGTATCGCCCCGCCCTGGGCGGCAAGGCTGGCCCGGTCGGCACCAG
TTGCGTGAGCGGAAAGATGGCCGCTTCCCGGCCCTGCTGCAGGGAGCTCAAAATGGAGGACGCGGCGCTC
GGGAGAGCGGGCGGGTGAGTCACCCACACAAAGGAAAAGGGCCTTTCCGTCCTCAGCCGTCGCTTCATGT
GACTCCACGGAGTACCGGGCGCCGTCCAGGCACCTCGATTAGTTCTCGAGCTTTTGGAGTACGTCGTCTT
TAGGTTGGGGGGAGGGGTTTTATGCGATGGAGTTTCCCCACACTGAGTGGGTGGAGACTGAAGTTAGGCC
AGCTTGGCACTTGATGTAATTCTCCTTGGAATTTGCCCTTTTTGAGTTTGGATCTTGGTTCATTCTCAAG
CCTCAGACAGTGGTTCAAAGTTTTTTTCTTCCATTTCAGGTGTCGTGAACCGGTTCTAGAGCGCTGCCAC
CATGGTCAGTAAGGGCGAAGAAGATAATATGGCTTCCTTGCCTGCCACACATGAACTCCACATATTCGGG
TCTATCAACGGCGTGGACTTCGACATGGTTGGGCAAGGAACCGGAAATCCCAACGATGGATACGAGGAGC
TGAACCTGAAGTCAACGAAAGGTGATCTTCAATTCTCCCCCTGGATTCTCGTCCCTCACATTGGCTATGG
TTTCCACCAGTACCTCCCGTACCCTGACGGGATGTCTCCATTCCAAGCCGCAATGGTAGATGGGTCAGGC
TACCAAGTTCACAGAACTATGCAGTTTGAAGATGGTGCATCTCTGACAGTAAATTACAGGTATACCTACG
AAGGTTCACACATCAAAGGAGAAGCTCAGGTGAAAGGTACGGGATTCCCAGCAGACGGCCCAGTAATGAC
CAATTCCCTCACGGCTGCCGACTGGTGCAGGAGTAAAAAGACATATCCAAATGACAAGACTATTATCTCT
ACTTTCAAATGGTCTTATACGACAGGCAACGGAAAGAGGTATCGGTCAACCGCGCGCACAACATATACGT
TTGCTAAGCCTATGGCTGCCAATTATCTGAAAAATCAGCCCATGTATGTATTTAGAAAAACCGAACTGAA
GCACTCCAAAACTGAATTGAACTTCAAAGAGTGGCAAAAGGCCTTCACCGATGTCATGGGCATGGATGAA
TTGTATAAGTGAACGCGTTAAGTCGACAATCAACCTCTGGATTACAAAATTTGTGAAAGATTGACTGGTA
TTCTTAACTATGTTGCTCCTTTTACGCTATGTGGATACGCTGCTTTAATGCCTTTGTATCATGCTATTGC
TTCCCGTATGGCTTTCATTTTCTCCTCCTTGTATAAATCCTGGTTGCTGTCTCTTTATGAGGAGTTGTGG
CCCGTTGTCAGGCAACGTGGCGTGGTGTGCACTGTGTTTGCTGACGCAACCCCCACTGGTTGGGGCATTG
CCACCACCTGTCAGCTCCTTTCCGGGACTTTCGCTTTCCCCCTCCCTATTGCCACGGCGGAACTCATCGC
CGCCTGCCTTGCCCGCTGCTGGACAGGGGCTCGGCTGTTGGGCACTGACAATTCCGTGGTGTTGTCGGGG
AAATCATCGTCCTTTCCTTGGCTGCTCGCCTGTGTTGCCACCTGGATTCTGCGCGGGACGTCCTTCTGCT
ACGTCCCTTCGGCCCTCAATCCAGCGGACCTTCCTTCCCGCGGCCTGCTGCCGGCTCTGCGGCCTCTTCC
GCGTCTTCGCCTTCGCCCTCAGACGAGTCGGATCTCCCTTTGGGCCGCCTCCCCGCGTCGACTTTAAGAC
CAATGACTTACAAGGCAGCTGTAGATCTTAGCCACTTTTTAAAAGAAAAGGGGGGACTGGAAGGGCTAAT
TCACTCCCAACGAAGACAAGATCTGCTTTTTGCTTGTACTGGGTCTCTCTGGTTAGACCAGATCTGAGCC
TGGGAGCTCTCTGGCTAACTAGGGAACCCACTGCTTAAGCCTCAATAAAGCTTGCCTTGAGTGCTTCAAG
TAGTGTGTGCCCGTCTGTTGTGTGACTCTGGTAACTAGAGATCCCTCAGACCCTTTTAGTCAGTGTGGAA
AATCTCTAGCAGGGCCCGTTTAAACCCGCTGATCAGCCTCGACTGTGCCTTCTAGTTGCCAGCCATCTGT
TGTTTGCCCCTCCCCCGTGCCTTCCTTGACCCTGGAAGGTGCCACTCCCACTGTCCTTTCCTAATAAAAT
GAGGAAATTGCATCGCATTGTCTGAGTAGGTGTCATTCTATTCTGGGGGGTGGGGTGGGGCAGGACAGCA
AGGGGGAGGATTGGGAAGACAATAGCAGGCATGCTGGGGATGCGGTGGGCTCTATGGCTTCTGAGGCGGA
AAGAACCAGCCATTAATGAAAAGAACCAGCCATTAATGAATCGGCCAACGCGCGGGGAGAGGCGGTTTGC
GTATTGGGCGCTCTTCCGCTTCCTCGCTCACTGACTCGCTGCGCTCGGTCGTTCGGCTGCGGCGAGCGGT
ATCAGCTCACTCAAAGGCGGTAATACGGTTATCCACAGAATCAGGGGATAACGCAGGAAAGAACATGTGA
GCAAAAGGCCAGCAAAAGGCCAGGAACCGTAAAAAGGCCGCGTTGCTGGCGTTTTTCCATAGGCTCCGCC
CCCCTGACGAGCATCACAAAAATCGACGCTCAAGTCAGAGGTGGCGAAACCCGACAGGACTATAAAGATA
CCAGGCGTTTCCCCCTGGAAGCTCCCTCGTGCGCTCTCCTGTTCCGACCCTGCCGCTTACCGGATACCTG
TCCGCCTTTCTCCCTTCGGGAAGCGTGGCGCTTTCTCATAGCTCACGCTGTAGGTATCTCAGTTCGGTGT
AGGTCGTTCGCTCCAAGCTGGGCTGTGTGCACGAACCCCCCGTTCAGCCCGACCGCTGCGCCTTATCCGG
TAACTATCGTCTTGAGTCCAACCCGGTAAGACACGACTTATCGCCACTGGCAGCAGCCACTGGTAACAGG
ATTAGCAGAGCGAGGTATGTAGGCGGTGCTACAGAGTTCTTGAAGTGGTGGCCTAACTACGGCTACACTA
GAAGAACAGTATTTGGTATCTGCGCTCTGCTGAAGCCAGTTACCTTCGGAAAAAGAGTTGGTAGCTCTTG
ATCCGGCAAACAAACCACCGCTGGTAGCGGTGGTTTTTTTGTTTGCAAGCAGCAGATTACGCGCAGAAAA
AAAGGATCTCAAGAAGATCCTTTGATCTTTTCTACGGGGTCTGACGCTCAGTGGAACGAAAACTCACGTT
AAGGGATTTTGGTCATGAGATTATCAAAAAGGATCTTCACCTAGATCCTTTTAAATTAAAAATGAAGTTT
TAAATCAATCTAAAGTATATATGAGTAAACTTGGTCTGACAGTTACCAATGCTTAATCAGTGAGGCACCT
ATCTCAGCGATCTGTCTATTTCGTTCATCCATAGTTGCCTGACTCCCCGTCGTGTAGATAACTACGATAC
GGGAGGGCTTACCATCTGGCCCCAGTGCTGCAATGATACCGCGAGACCCACGCTCACCGGCTCCAGATTT
ATCAGCAATAAACCAGCCAGCCGGAAGGGCCGAGCGCAGAAGTGGTCCTGCAACTTTATCCGCCTCCATC
CAGTCTATTAATTGTTGCCGGGAAGCTAGAGTAAGTAGTTCGCCAGTTAATAGTTTGCGCAACGTTGTTG
CCATTGCTACAGGCATCGTGGTGTCACGCTCGTCGTTTGGTATGGCTTCATTCAGCTCCGGTTCCCAACG
ATCAAGGCGAGTTACATGATCCCCCATGTTGTGCAAAAAAGCGGTTAGCTCCTTCGGTCCTCCGATCGTT
GTCAGAAGTAAGTTGGCCGCAGTGTTATCACTCATGGTTATGGCAGCACTGCATAATTCTCTTACTGTCA
TGCCATCCGTAAGATGCTTTTCTGTGACTGGTGAGTACTCAACCAAGTCATTCTGAGAATAGTGTATGCG
GCGACCGAGTTGCTCTTGCCCGGCGTCAATACGGGATAATACCGCGCCACATAGCAGAACTTTAAAAGTG
CTCATCATTGGAAAACGTTCTTCGGGGCGAAAACTCTCAAGGATCTTACCGCTGTTGAGATCCAGTTCGA
TGTAACCCACTCGTGCACCCAACTGATCTTCAGCATCTTTTACTTTCACCAGCGTTTCTGGGTGAGCAAA
AACAGGAAGGCAAAATGCCGCAAAAAAGGGAATAAGGGCGACACGGAAATGTTGAATACTCATACTCTTC
CTTTTTCAATATTATTGAAGCATTTATCAGGGTTATTGTCTCATGAGCGGATACATATTTGAATGTATTT
AGAAAAATAAACAAATAGGGGTTCCGCGCACATTTCCCCGAAAAGTGCCACCTGAC
